Addgene plasmid #126174: pBbS11a-RFP
Purpose: Constitutive expression vector for Escherichia coli. BglBrick compatible.
Depositing lab: Nigel Scrutton. Depositing organization: University of Manchester. Publication: SelProm: A Queryable and Predictive Expression Vector Selection Tool for Escherichia coli. Jervis AJ, Carbonell P, Taylor S, Sung R, Dunstan MS, Robinson CJ, Breitling R, Takano E, Scrutton NS. ACS Synth Biol. 2019 Mar 18. doi: 10.1021/acssynbio.8b00399. PubMed 30870592.
Backbone
  Vector backbone: pBb
  Backbone size w/o insert (bp): 3590
  Vector type: Bacterial Expression, Synthetic Biology
Growth in bacteria
  Bacterial resistance: Ampicillin, 100 μg/mL
  Growth temperature: 37°C
  Growth strain: DH5alpha
  Growth instructions: Grow bacterial cultures in 50µM Ampicillin
  Copy number: Low Copy
Gene/Insert
  Gene/Insert name: RFP
  Species: Synthetic
  Insert size (bp): 678
  Promoter: J23150
  Cloning method: Unknown
  Sequencing primers: 5′ GTTATTGTCTCATGAGCGGATAC
Terms and licenses: Academic/Nonprofit Terms; Industry Terms: Not Available to Industry
Depositor comments: Grow bacterial cultures in 50 micromolar Ampicillin. Cloning method was In-Fusion.
How to cite: pBbS11a-RFP was a gift from Nigel Scrutton (Addgene plasmid # 126174 ; http://n2t.net/addgene:126174 ; RRID:Addgene_126174)
