[The description below was written by a language model from this plasmid's Addgene catalogue record and pLannotate feature annotations shown in this document.]
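Description:
pBbS11a-RFP is a low-copy bacterial expression plasmid for Escherichia coli, built on the pBb (BglBrick-compatible) backbone series and described as a constitutive expression vector for synthetic biology work. The sequenced plasmid is 4,268 nt, consistent with the recorded 3,590 bp backbone plus a 678 bp insert. It replicates from the pSC101 origin together with the plasmid-encoded Rep101 (RepA) protein that this origin requires, which accounts for the low copy number. Selection is by ampicillin resistance, provided by a β-lactamase gene driven by its own bla promoter and followed by the phage lambda t0 terminator.

The payload is a synthetic red fluorescent protein gene, annotated as mRFP1, the monomeric derivative of DsRed. The catalogue entry names the promoter as J23150. The automated annotation labels the short element immediately upstream of the coding sequence as a fragment of J23119, a partial match that is expected because the J231xx constitutive promoters are closely related variants of one sequence family. No repressor gene or operator is annotated, in keeping with constitutive rather than inducible expression. Transcription of the reporter is stopped by a double terminator made up of rrnB T1 and the phage T7 early terminator T7Te, which insulates the cassette from the replication and resistance modules.

The BglBrick format allows the RFP gene to be exchanged for, or assembled with, other standardised parts. As deposited, the fluorescent reporter gives a readout of the expression level delivered by this particular combination of promoter, origin and marker, which fits the associated work on selecting and predicting expression vector performance in E. coli. The depositor notes that the plasmid was assembled by In-Fusion cloning.
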