Features (pLannotate 1.2.2; 9 found; start..end, strand, type, name):
     13..41      +  promoter       J23119 promoter (fragment): bacterial promoter (Registry of Standard Biological Parts BBa J23119)
     87..764     +  CDS            mRFP1: monomeric derivative of DsRed (Campbell et al., 2002)
    797..868     +  terminator     rrnB T1 terminator: transcription terminator T1 from the E. coli rrnB gene
    884..911     +  terminator     T7Te terminator: phage T7 early transcription terminator
   1442..2392    -  CDS            Rep101: RepA protein needed for replication with the pSC101 origin; rep101
   2440..2662    -  rep_origin     pSC101 ori: low-copy replication origin that requires the Rep101 protein
   3154..3248    -  terminator     lambda t0 terminator: transcription terminator from phage lambda
   3278..4138    -  CDS            AmpR: β-lactamase; bla; confers resistance to ampicillin, carbenicillin, and related antibiotics
   4139..4243    -  promoter       AmpR promoter: bla
>Addgene plasmid #126174 | pBbS11a-RFP | addgene full sequence | sequence record 247736 | Addgene NGS Result
GACGTCTTTACGGCTAGCTCAGTCCTAGGTATTATGCTAGCAGGTTTAATCGAATTCAAAAGATCTTTTA
AGAAGGAGATATACATATGGCGAGTAGCGAAGACGTTATCAAAGAGTTCATGCGTTTCAAAGTTCGTATG
GAAGGTTCCGTTAACGGTCACGAGTTCGAAATCGAAGGTGAAGGTGAAGGTCGTCCGTACGAAGGTACCC
AGACCGCTAAACTGAAAGTTACCAAAGGTGGTCCGCTGCCGTTCGCTTGGGACATCCTGTCCCCGCAGTT
CCAGTACGGTTCCAAAGCTTACGTTAAACACCCGGCTGACATCCCGGACTACCTGAAACTGTCCTTCCCG
GAAGGTTTCAAATGGGAACGTGTTATGAACTTCGAAGACGGTGGTGTTGTTACCGTTACCCAGGACTCCT
CCCTGCAAGACGGTGAGTTCATCTACAAAGTTAAACTGCGTGGTACCAACTTCCCGTCCGACGGTCCGGT
TATGCAGAAAAAAACCATGGGTTGGGAAGCTTCCACCGAACGTATGTACCCGGAAGACGGTGCTCTGAAA
GGTGAAATCAAAATGCGTCTGAAACTGAAAGACGGTGGTCACTACGACGCTGAAGTTAAAACCACCTACA
TGGCTAAAAAACCGGTTCAGCTGCCGGGTGCTTACAAAACCGACATCAAACTGGACATCACCTCCCACAA
CGAAGACTACACCATCGTTGAACAGTACGAACGTGCTGAAGGTCGTCACTCCACCGGTGCTTAAGGATCC
AAACTCGAGTAAGGATCTCCAGGCATCAAATAAAACGAAAGGCTCAGTCGAAAGACTGGGCCTTTCGTTT
TATCTGTTGTTTGTCGGTGAACGCTCTCTACTAGAGTCACACTGGCTCACCTTCGGGTGGGCCTTTCTGC
GTTTATACCTAGGGTACGGGTTTTGCTGCCCGCAAACGGGCTGTTCTGGTGTTGCTAGTTTGTTATCAGA
ATCGCAGATCCGGCTTCAGCCGGTTTGCCGGCTGAAAGCGCTATTTCTTCCAGAATTGCCATGATTTTTT
CCCCACGGGAGGCGTCACTGGCTCCCGTGTTGTCGGCAGCTTTGATTCGATAAGCAGCATCGCCTGTTTC
AGGCTGTCTATGTGTGACTGTTGAGCTGTAACAAGTTGTCTCAGGTGTTCAATTTCATGTTCTAGTTGCT
TTGTTTTACTGGTTTCACCTGTTCTATTAGGTGTTACATGCTGTTCATCTGTTACATTGTCGATCTGTTC
ATGGTGAACAGCTTTGAATGCACCAAAAACTCGTAAAAGCTCTGATGTATCTATCTTTTTTACACCGTTT
TCATCTGTGCATATGGACAGTTTTCCCTTTGATATGTAACGGTGAACAGTTGTTCTACTTTTGTTTGTTA
GTCTTGATGCTTCACTGATAGATACAAGAGCCATAAGAACCTCAGATCCTTCCGTATTTAGCCAGTATGT
TCTCTAGTGTGGTTCGTTGTTTTTGCGTGAGCCATGAGAACGAACCATTGAGATCATACTTACTTTGCAT
GTCACTCAAAAATTTTGCCTCAAAACTGGTGAGCTGAATTTTTGCAGTTAAAGCATCGTGTAGTGTTTTT
CTTAGTCCGTTATGTAGGTAGGAATCTGATGTAATGGTTGTTGGTATTTTGTCACCATTCATTTTTATCT
GGTTGTTCTCAAGTTCGGTTACGAGATCCATTTGTCTATCTAGTTCAACTTGGAAAATCAACGTATCAGT
CGGGCGGCCTCGCTTATCAACCACCAATTTCATATTGCTGTAAGTGTTTAAATCTTTACTTATTGGTTTC
AAAACCCATTGGTTAAGCCTTTTAAACTCATGGTAGTTATTTTCAAGCATTAACATGAACTTAAATTCAT
CAAGGCTAATCTCTATATTTGCCTTGTGAGTTTTCTTTTGTGTTAGTTCTTTTAATAACCACTCATAAAT
CCTCATAGAGTATTTGTTTTCAAAAGACTTAACATGTTCCAGATTATATTTTATGAATTTTTTTAACTGG
AAAAGATAAGGCAATATCTCTTCACTAAAAACTAATTCTAATTTTTCGCTTGAGAACTTGGCATAGTTTG
TCCACTGGAAAATCTCAAAGCCTTTAACCAAAGGATTCCTGATTTCCACAGTTCTCGTCATCAGCTCTCT
GGTTGCTTTAGCTAATACACCATAAGCATTTTCCCTACTGATGTTCATCATCTGAGCGTATTGGTTATAA
GTGAACGATACCGTCCGTTCTTTCCTTGTAGGGTTTTCAATCGTGGGGTTGAGTAGTGCCACACAGCATA
AAATTAGCTTGGTTTCATGCTCCGTTAAGTCATAGCGACTAATCGCTAGTTCATTTGCTTTGAAAACAAC
TAATTCAGACATACATCTCAATTGGTCTAGGTGATTTTAATCACTATACCAATTGAGATGGGCTAGTCAA
TGATAATTACTAGTCCTTTTCCCGGGTGATCTGGGTATCTGTAAATTCTGCTAGACCTTTGCTGGAAAAC
TTGTAAATTCTGCTAGACCCTCTGTAAATTCCGCTAGACCTTTGTGTGTTTTTTTTGTTTATATTCAAGT
GGTTATAATTTATAGAATAAAGAAAGAATAAAAAAAGATAAAAAGAATAGATCCCAGCCCTGTGTATAAC
TCACTACTTTAGTCAGTTCCGCAGTATTACAAAAGGATGTCGCAAACGCTGTTTGCTCCTCTACAAAACA
GACCTTAAAACCCTAAAGGCTTAAGTAGCACCCTCGCAAGCTCGGGCAAATCGCTGAATATTCCTTTTGT
CTCCGACCATCAGGCACCTGAGTCGCTGTCTTTTTCGTGACATTCAGTTCGCTGCGCTCACGGCTCTGGC
AGTGAATGGGGGTAAATGGCACTACAGGCGCCTTTTATGGATTCATGCAAGGAAACTACCCATAATACAA
GAAAAGCCCGTCACGGGCTTCTCAGGGCGTTTTATGGCGGGTCTGCTATGTGGTGCTATCTGACTTTTTG
CTGTTCAGCAGTTCCTGCCCTCTGATTTTCCAGTCTGACCACTTCGGATTATCCCGTGACAGGTCATTCA
GACTGGCTAATGCACCCAGTAAGGCAGCGGTATCATCAACAGGCTTACCCGTCTTACTGTCCCTAGTGCT
TGGATTCTCACCAATAAAAAACGCCCGGCGGCAACCGAGCGTTCTGAACAAATCCAGATGGAGTTCTGAG
GTCATTACTGGATCTATCAACAGGAGTCCAAGCGAGCTCGTAAACTTGGTCTGACAGTTACCAATGCTTA
ATCAGTGAGGCACCTATCTCAGCGATCTGTCTATTTCGTTCATCCATAGTTGCCTGACTCCCCGTCGTGT
AGATAACTACGATACGGGAGGGCTTACCATCTGGCCCCAGTGCTGCAATGATACCGCGAGACCCACGCTC
ACCGGCTCCAGATTTATCAGCAATAAACCAGCCAGCCGGAAGGGCCGAGCGCAGAAGTGGTCCTGCAACT
TTATCCGCCTCCATCCAGTCTATTAATTGTTGCCGGGAAGCTAGAGTAAGTAGTTCGCCAGTTAATAGTT
TGCGCAACGTTGTTGCCATTGCTACAGGCATCGTGGTGTCACGCTCGTCGTTTGGTATGGCTTCATTCAG
CTCCGGTTCCCAACGATCAAGGCGAGTTACATGATCCCCCATGTTGTGCAAAAAAGCGGTTAGCTCCTTC
GGTCCTCCGATCGTTGTCAGAAGTAAGTTGGCCGCAGTGTTATCACTCATGGTTATGGCAGCACTGCATA
ATTCTCTTACTGTCATGCCATCCGTAAGATGCTTTTCTGTGACTGGTGAGTACTCAACCAAGTCATTCTG
AGAATAGTGTATGCGGCGACCGAGTTGCTCTTGCCCGGCGTCAATACGGGATAATACCGCGCCACATAGC
AGAACTTTAAAAGTGCTCATCATTGGAAAACGTTCTTCGGGGCGAAAACTCTCAAGGATCTTACCGCTGT
TGAGATCCAGTTCGATGTAACCCACTCGTGCACCCAACTGATCTTCAGCATCTTTTACTTTCACCAGCGT
TTCTGGGTGAGCAAAAACAGGAAGGCAAAATGCCGCAAAAAAGGGAATAAGGGCGACACGGAAATGTTGA
ATACTCATACTCTTCCTTTTTCAATATTATTGAAGCATTTATCAGGGTTATTGTCTCATGAGCGGATACA
TATTTGAATGTATTTAGAAAAATAAACAAATAGGGGTTCCGCGCACATTTCCCCGAAAAGTGCCACCT
